>Addgene plasmid #201441 | pPOTv7-blast-mNG:Ppyr9eh | addgene full sequence | sequence record 400978 | Addgene NGS Result
GGGCGAATTGGGCCCGTATAATGCAGACCTGCTGCAAGCTAGGGGCACAGCAAGGTCTTCTGAAATTCAT
GTTTTTTTTTTTTTTACTCTGCATTGCAGTCTCCGCTCTTATTTAGTTTTGCTTTACGTAAGGTCTCGTT
GCTGCCATAAAATAAGCTCTAGTGGAATTCATGCCTTTGTCTCAAGAAGAATCCACCCTCATTGAAAGAG
CAACGGCTACAATCAACAGCATCCCCATCTCTGAAGACTACAGCGTCGCCAGCGCAGCTCTCTCTAGCGA
CGGCCGCATCTTCACTGGTGTCAATGTATATCATTTTACTGGGGGACCTTGTGCAGAACTCGTGGTGCTG
GGCACTGCTGCTGCTGCGGCAGCTGGCAACCTGACTTGTATCGTCGCGATCGGAAATGAGAACAGGGGCA
TCTTGAGCCCCTGCGGACGGTGCCGACAGGTGCTTCTCGACCTGCATCCTGGGATCAAAGCCATAGTGAA
GGACAGTGATGGACAGCCGACGGCAGTTGGGATTCGTGAATTGCTGCCCTCTGGTTATGTGTGGGAGGGC
TAACCATGGTGCCCATTTAGTTGGCCTTTCCCTTGTCTCGTGTCTTTTCCGTGGAAAGGTTCCCGGAGTA
ATCTGATGGCACAGCAGGGAGGTGCGCCTGCAGGTTGGTTAGGAAGGGGGGATGATGTAAAAGAAGAAAA
TGGGGGGATTCGAGCCCCACGCGTTGCTCAAGCTGTGTAGCGCAGGCGTTTCCTTACATATTTCTCTAAC
AGGCACGGAAGCCTAACAAATACACTTGGCTTATTTTTTTGCCCCCTCATGTCTTGTACAAATATTTGCG
ATAGCTTAGCTATCAGCCACATTAATCAAACAAGTATACCAACAAGCCCGAAAACAGAAACTCAACTGCA
ACGGGTACCTATGGGTTCTGGTAGTGGTTCCGGTTCCGGTTCTAAGCTTGTCTCGAAAGGTGAGGAAGAC
AATATGGCCAGCTTGCCAGCAACGCACGAGCTTCATATATTTGGGTCGATCAACGGTGTGGATTTCGACA
TGGTGGGTCAAGGCACAGGTAATCCTAATGACGGGTATGAAGAACTCAATTTGAAGAGCACTAAGGGAGA
TCTCCAGTTTTCCCCGTGGATTCTTGTGCCGCATATTGGTTATGGTTTTCATCAGTACTTACCATACCCC
GATGGAATGTCGCCCTTCCAAGCAGCTATGGTGGACGGCTCGGGGTATCAAGTACATCGCACCATGCAAT
TTGAGGACGGAGCATCCCTCACCGTAAACTACCGCTATACGTATGAGGGGAGCCACATAAAAGGTGAGGC
TCAAGTTAAAGGCACAGGCTTCCCAGCTGACGGCCCGGTCATGACCAATTCATTAACCGCTGCTGATTGG
TGCCGTTCTAAGAAGACCTACCCTAACGACAAGACGATCATTAGTACTTTTAAGTGGAGTTATACCACAG
GAAACGGAAAGCGGTATCGAAGCACTGCTCGAACAACCTACACATTTGCGAAGCCAATGGCCGCGAACTA
CTTGAAGAACCAGCCAATGTATGTGTTTCGAAAAACGGAACTGAAGCATTCGAAAACCGAGCTTAATTTT
AAAGAGTGGCAGAAGGCGTTTACAGACGTGATGGGGATGGACGAATTGTATAAGCCCGGGGAGGACGCCA
AGAACATCAAGAAGGGACCAGCCCCCTTCTACCCCCTGGAGGACGGCACAGCCGGCGAGCAGCTGCACAA
GGCCATGAAGCGGTACGCCCTGGTGCCAGGCACCATCGCCTTCACCGACGCCCACATCGAGGTGAACATC
ACCTACGCCGAGTACTTCGAGATGAGCGTGCGGCTGGCCGAGGCCATGAAGCGGTACGGCCTGAACACCA
ACCACCGGATCGTGGTGTGCAGCGAGAACAGCCTGCAGTTCTTCATGCCCGTGCTGGGAGCCCTGTTCAT
CGGCGTGGCCGTGGCCCCAGCCAACGACATCTACAACGAGCGGGAGCTGCTGAACAGCATGAACATCAGC
CAGCCCACCGTGGTGTTCGTGAGCAAGAAGGGCCTGCAGAAGATCCTGAATGTGCAGAAGAAGCTGCCCA
TCATCCAGAAGATCATCATCATGGACAGCAAGACCGATTACCAGGGCTTCCAGAGCATGTACACCTTCGT
GACCAGCCACCTGCCCCCAGGCTTCAACGAGTACGACTTCGTGCCCGAGAGCTTCGACCGGGACAAGACC
ATCGCCCTGATCATGAACAGCAGCGGCAGCACCGGCCTGCCCAAGGGCGTGGCCCTGCCCCACCGGGCCC
TGTGCGTGCGGTTCAGCCACGCCAGAGACCCCATCTTCGGCAACCAGATCGCCCCCGACACCGCCATCCT
GAGCGTGGTGCCCTTCCACCACGGCTTCGGCATGTTCACCACCCTGGGCTACCTGATCTGCGGCTTCCGG
GTGGTGCTGATGTACAGGTTCGAGGAGGAGCTGTTCCTGCGGAGCCTGCAGGACTACAAGATCCAGACCG
CCCTGCTGGTGCCCACCCTGTTCAGCTTCCTGGCCAAGAGCACCCTGATCGACAAGTACGACCTGAGCAA
CCTGCACGAGATCGCCTCTGGCGGAGCCCCACTGAGCAAGGAGGTGGGCGAGGCCGTGGCCAAGGGCTTC
CACCTGCCAGGCATCCGGCAGGGCTACGGCCTGACCGAGACCACCAGCGCCATCCTGGTGACCCCCATCG
GCGACGACAAGCCCGGAGCCGTGGGCAAGGTGGTGCCCTTCTTCGAGGCCAAGGTGGTGGACCTGGACAC
CGGCAAGACCCTGGGCGTGAACCAGAGAGGCGAGCTGTGCGTGAGAGGCCCCATGATCATGAGCGGCTAC
GTGAACAACCCCGAGGCCACCAACGCCCTGATCGACAAGGACGGCTGGCTGCACAGCGGCGACATCGCCT
ACTGGGACGAGGACGAGCACTTCTTCATCGTGGACCGGCTGAAGAGCCTGATCAAGTACAAGGGCTACCA
GGTGGCCCCAGCCGAGCTGGAGAGCATCCTGCTGCAGCACCCCAACATCCGGGACGCCGGAGTGGCCGGA
CTGCCCGACGACGACGCCGGAGAGCTGCCAGCCGCCGTGGTGGTGCTGGAGCACGGCAAGACCATGACCG
AGAAGGAGATCGTGGACTACGTGGCCAGCCAGGTGACCACCGCCAAGAAGCTGAGAGGCGGCGTGGTGTT
CGTGGACGAGGTGCCCAAGGGCCTGACCGGCAAGCTGGACGCCAGAAAGATCCGGGAGATCCTGATCAAG
GCCAAGAAGGGCGGCAAGATCGGATCCGGATCAGGATCTGGATCAGGATCGGGTAGTTAAGAGCTCCGCT
GCGCTTAAATGTCTTTCATTATAATCAATGTATAACCTTTATGTAGTATTTCAATCTATGCCGCTGTGTA
CGTGCACTGCGGTGCCTATCCTTCGGCATTAGAGAGTCACTGTTTGTGTAGATCGTAGCTGCATGTCTGA
CATCTGGTTCATTAGTGCCGTTTTGAGTCTGCACTGTTGTGCAACTTGATATTCATCACTGCACACCAAC
CGTGTGTTTCCTCCTTTGGGTGCACCCTTTAATCCTTGTCTTCTCCTTTTTTGTCTCTTTCCCCCTCGAA
AAGGTGTCAAACTACTGCCGCATAAACTACGGTTATCCCAAATTTAAGAGAAAGCAATAAAGCATCAGCT
AGCATGCCTTTGTCTCAAGAAGAATCCACCCTCATTGAAAGAGCAACGGCTACAATCAACAGCATCCCCA
TCTCTGAAGACTACAGCGTCGCCAGCGCAGCTCTCTCTAGCGACGGCCGCATCTTCACTGGTGTCAATGT
ATATCATTTTACTGGGGGACCTTGTGCAGAACTCGTGGTGCTGGGCACTGCTGCTGCTGCGGCAGCTGGC
AACCTGACTTGTATCGTCGCGATCGGAAATGAGAACAGGGGCATCTTGAGCCCCTGCGGACGGTGCCGAC
AGGTGCTTCTCGATCTGCATCCTGGGATCAAAGCCATAGTGAAGGACAGTGATGGACAGCCGACGGCAGT
TGGGATTCGTGAATTGCTGCCCTCTGGTTATGTGTGGGAGGGCTAACTCGAGTGCCCATTTAGTTGGCTT
TTCCCTTGTCTCGTGTCTTTTCCGTGGAAAGGTTCCCGGAGTAATCTGATGGCACAGCAGGGAGGTGCGC
CTGCAGGTTGGTTAGGAAGGGGGGATGATGTAAAAGAAGAAAATGGGGGGATTCGAGCCCCGCACAGGTC
TCTCAAATTGGATGCATAGCTTGAGTATTCTATAGTGTCACCTAAATAGCTTGGCGTAATCATGGTCATA
GCTGTTTCCTGTGTGAAATTGTTATCCGCTCACAATTCCACACAACATACGAGCCGGAAGCATAAAGTGT
AAAGCCTGGGGTGCCTAATGAGTGAGCTAACTCACATTAATTGCGTTGCGCTCACTGCCCGCTTTCCAGT
CGGGAAACCTGTCGTGCCAGCTGCATTAATGAATCGGCCAACGCGCGGGGAGAGGCGGTTTGCGTATTGG
GCGCTCTTCCGCTTCCTCGCTCACTGACTCGCTGCGCTCGGTCGTTCGGCTGCGGCGAGCGGTATCAGCT
CACTCAAAGGCGGTAATACGGTTATCCACAGAATCAGGGGATAACGCAGGAAAGAACATGTGAGCAAAAG
GCCAGCAAAAGGCCAGGAACCGTAAAAAGGCCGCGTTGCTGGCGTTTTTCCATAGGCTCCGCCCCCCTGA
CGAGCATCACAAAAATCGACGCTCAAGTCAGAGGTGGCGAAACCCGACAGGACTATAAAGATACCAGGCG
TTTCCCCCTGGAAGCTCCCTCGTGCGCTCTCCTGTTCCGACCCTGCCGCTTACCGGATACCTGTCCGCCT
TTCTCCCTTCGGGAAGCGTGGCGCTTTCTCATAGCTCACGCTGTAGGTATCTCAGTTCGGTGTAGGTCGT
TCGCTCCAAGCTGGGCTGTGTGCACGAACCCCCCGTTCAGCCCGACCGCTGCGCCTTATCCGGTAACTAT
CGTCTTGAGTCCAACCCGGTAAGACACGACTTATCGCCACTGGCAGCAGCCACTGGTAACAGGATTAGCA
GAGCGAGGTATGTAGGCGGTGCTACAGAGTTCTTGAAGTGGTGGCCTAACTACGGCTACACTAGAAGAAC
AGTATTTGGTATCTGCGCTCTGCTGAAGCCAGTTACCTTCGGAAAAAGAGTTGGTAGCTCTTGATCCGGC
AAACAAACCACCGCTGGTAGCGGTGGTTTTTTTGTTTGCAAGCAGCAGATTACGCGCAGAAAAAAAGGAT
CTCAAGAAGATCCTTTGATCTTTTCTACGGGGTCTGACGCTCAGTGGAACGAAAACTCACGTTAAGGGAT
TTTGGTCATGAGATTATCAAAAAGGATCTTCACCTAGATCCTTTTAAATTAAAAATGAAGTTTTAAATCA
ATCTAAAGTATATATGAGTAAACTTGGTCTGACAGTTACCAATGCTTAATCAGTGAGGCACCTATCTCAG
CGATCTGTCTATTTCGTTCATCCATAGTTGCCTGACTCCCCGTCGTGTAGATAATTACGATACGGGAGGG
CTTACCATCTGGCCCCAGTGCTGCAATGATACCGCGAGACCCACGCTCACCGGCTCCAGATTTATCAGCA
ATAAACCAGCCAGCCGGAAGGGCCGAGCGCAGAAGTGGTCCTGCAACTTTATCCGCCTCCATCCAGTCTA
TTAATTGTTGCCGGGAAGCTAGAGTAAGTAGTTCGCCAGTTAATAGTTTGCGCAACGTTGTTGCCATTGC
TACAGGCATCGTGGTGTCACGCTCGTCGTTTGGTATGGCTTCATTCAGCTCCGGTTCCCAACGATCAAGG
CGAGTTACATGATCCCCCATGTTGTGCAAAAAAGCGGTTAGCTCCTTCGGTCCTCCGATCGTTGTCAGAA
GTAAGTTGGCCGCAGTGTTATCACTCATGGTTATGGCAGCACTGCATAATTCTCTTACTGTCATGCCATC
CGTAAGATGCTTTTCTGTGACTGGTGAGTACTCAACCAAGTCATTCTGAGAATAGTGTATGCGGCGACCG
AGTTGCTCTTGCCCGGCGTCAATACGGGATAATACCGCGCCACATAGCAGAACTTTAAAAGTGCTCATCA
TTGGAAAACGTTCTTCGGGGCGAAAACTCTCAAGGATCTTACCGCTGTTGAGATCCAGTTCGATGTAACC
CACTCGTGCACCCAACTGATCTTCAGCATCTTTTACTTTCACCAGCGTTTCTGGGTGAGCAAAAACAGGA
AGGCAAAATGCCGCAAAAAAGGGAATAAGGGCGACACGGAAATGTTGAATACTCATACTCTTCCTTTTTC
AATATTATTGAAGCATTTATCAGGGTTATTGTCTCATGAGCGGATACATATTTGAATGTATTTAGAAAAA
TAAACAAATAGGGGTTCCGCGCACATTTCCCCGAAAAGTGCCACCTGATGCGGTGTGAAATACCGCACAG
ATGCGTAAGGAGAAAATACCGCATCAGGAAATTGTAAGCGTTAATATTTTGTTAAAATTCGCGTTAAATT
TTTGTTAAATCAGCTCATTTTTTAACCAATAGGCCGAAATCGGCAAAATCCCTTATAAATCAAAAGAATA
GACCGAGATAGGGT
[37 nt withheld, positions 6665-6701]
AAAGAACGTGGACTCCAACGTCAAAGG
[49 nt withheld, positions 6729-6777]
T
[91 nt withheld, positions 6779-6869]
G
[98 nt withheld, positions 6871-6968]
ACTTAATGCGCCGCTACAGGGCGCGTCCATTCGCCATTCAGGCTGCGCAACTGTTGGGAAGGGCGATCGG
TGCGGGCCTCTTCGCTATTACGCCAGCTGGCGAAAGGGGGATGTGCTGCAAGGCGATTAAGTTGGGTAAC
GCCAGGGTTTTCCCAGTCACGACGTTGTAAAACGACGGCCAGTGAATTGTAATACGACTCACTATA
Features (pLannotate 1.2.2; 16 found; start..end, strand, type, name):
    171..560     +  CDS            bsd: BSD_ASPTE - Experimental evidence at protein level: Swiss-Prot protein existence level 1. Catalyzes the deamination of the cytosine moiety of the antibiotics blasticidin S, cytomycin and acetylblasticidin S. From Aspergillus terreus.
    957..1664    +  CDS            mNeonGreen: mNeonGreen is a basic (constitutively fluorescent) green/yellow fluorescent protein published in 2013, derived from Branchiostoma lanceolatum. It is reported to be a very rapidly-maturing monomer with moderate acid sensitivity.
   1671..3308    +  CDS            LUCI_PHOPY: Experimental evidence at protein level: Swiss-Prot protein existence level 1. Produces green light with a wavelength of 562 nm. From Photinus pyralis (Common eastern firefly) (Lampyris pyralis).
   3714..4103    +  CDS            bsd: BSD_ASPTE - Experimental evidence at protein level: Swiss-Prot protein existence level 1. Catalyzes the deamination of the cytosine moiety of the antibiotics blasticidin S, cytomycin and acetylblasticidin S. From Aspergillus terreus.
   4299..4317    -  promoter       SP6 promoter: promoter for bacteriophage SP6 RNA polymerase
   4359..4375    -  protein_bind   lac operator: The lac repressor binds to the lac operator to inhibit transcription in E. coli. This inhibition can be relieved by adding lactose or isopropyl-β-D-thiogalactopyranoside (IPTG). lac repressor encoded by lacI
   4383..4413    -  promoter       lac promoter: promoter for the E. coli lac operon
   4428..4449    -  protein_bind   CAP binding site: CAP binding activates transcription in the presence of cAMP. E. coli catabolite activator protein
   4462..4554    -  CDS            lacI (fragment): lac repressor; lacI; The lac repressor binds to the lac operator to inhibit transcription in E. coli. This inhibition can be relieved by adding lactose or isopropyl-β-D-thiogalactopyranoside (IPTG).
   4737..5325    -  rep_origin     ori: high-copy-number ColE1/pMB1/pBR322/pUC origin of replication
   5496..6356    -  CDS            AmpR: β-lactamase; bla; confers resistance to ampicillin, carbenicillin, and related antibiotics
   6357..6461    -  promoter       AmpR promoter: bla
   6488..6538    +  misc_feature   bom (fragment): basis of mobility region from pBR322
   6539..6994    -  rep_origin     f1 ori (sequence partly withheld): f1 bacteriophage origin of replication; arrow indicates direction of (+) strand synthesis
   6998..7155    -  CDS            lacZα (fragment): LacZα fragment of β-galactosidase; lacZ fragment
   7158..2       +  promoter       T7 promoter (across the origin): promoter for bacteriophage T7 RNA polymerase
