[The description below was written by a language model from this plasmid's Addgene catalogue record and pLannotate feature annotations shown in this document.]
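Description:
pPOTv7-blast-mNG:Ppyr9eh is a PCR-only tagging (pPOT) template plasmid for endogenous gene tagging in Trypanosoma brucei. It is not designed to be maintained or expressed as an episome in the parasite. Instead, the plasmid serves as a PCR template: tag-plus-marker amplicons are generated with primers that carry homology to the target locus and are integrated into the genome. This explains why the promoter is recorded as "read through", meaning that no dedicated promoter drives the cassette and expression depends on transcription of the locus into which it integrates. In E. coli the plasmid replicates from a high-copy ColE1/pUC-type origin and is selected with ampicillin through the AmpR β-lactamase gene. The backbone also carries an f1 origin, lac promoter/operator and lacZα remnants, and flanking T7 and SP6 promoters typical of a general cloning vector.

The synthetic insert, cloned between retained HindIII and BamHI sites, joins mNeonGreen, a bright, fast-maturing monomeric green/yellow fluorescent protein, to an immediately adjacent coding sequence annotated as Photinus pyralis firefly luciferase. The name "Ppyr9eh" suggests a particular luciferase variant, but the record does not define it. Two copies of the Aspergillus terreus blasticidin S deaminase gene (bsd) flank this tag, one upstream and one downstream. This layout is consistent with the same template supplying a marker-tag or tag-marker amplicon for tagging at either protein terminus, with blasticidin selection of transformants. The intergenic sequences between the tag and the markers are not annotated in the feature table. A protein tagged in this way would carry both a fluorescent and a bioluminescent reporter, fitting the toolkit's stated aims of protein localization and functional analysis in trypanosomatids.
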