Addgene plasmid #201441: pPOTv7-blast-mNG:Ppyr9eh
Purpose: Trypanosoma brucei PCR only tagging (pPOT) vector for endogenous gene tagging
Depositing lab: Samuel Dean. Depositing organization: University of Warwick. Publication: A comprehensive toolkit for protein localization and functional analysis in trypanosomatids. Paterou A, Saez Conde J, Tyc J, Sunter JD, Vaughan S, Gull K, Dean S. Open Biol. 2025 Apr;15(4):240361. doi: 10.1098/rsob.240361. Epub 2025 Apr 2. PubMed 40169015.
Backbone
  Vector backbone: pPOT
  Vector type: Unspecified
Growth in bacteria
  Bacterial resistance: Ampicillin, 100 μg/mL
  Growth temperature: 37°C
  Growth strain: NEB Stable
  Copy number: High Copy
Gene/Insert
  Gene/Insert name: mNG:Ppyr9eh
  Species: Synthetic
  Promoter: read through
  Cloning method: Restriction Enzyme; 5′ cloning site HindIII (not destroyed); 3′ cloning site BamHI (not destroyed)
  Sequencing primers: 5′ cTATGGGTTCTGGTAGTG; 3′ cTTAACTACCCGATCCTG
Terms and licenses: Academic/Nonprofit Terms; Industry Terms: Not Available to Industry
Depositor comments: Please visit https://doi.org/10.1101/2023.04.21.537815 for bioRxiv preprint.
How to cite: pPOTv7-blast-mNG:Ppyr9eh was a gift from Samuel Dean (Addgene plasmid # 201441 ; http://n2t.net/addgene:201441 ; RRID:Addgene_201441)
